Addgene plasmid #84232: iCas
Purpose: Expression of SpCas9 with 4 ERT2 fusion protein and empty gRNA cassette. The activity of Cas9 can be switched on and off in human cells with 4-hydroxytamoxifen (4-HT)
Depositing lab: Meng How Tan. Depositing organization: Genome Institute of Singapore, A*STAR Research Entities. Publication: A chemical-inducible CRISPR-Cas9 system for rapid control of genome editing. Liu KI, Ramli MN, Woo CW, Wang Y, Zhao T, Zhang X, Yim GR, Chong BY, Gowher A, Chua MZ, Jung J, Lee JH, Tan MH. Nat Chem Biol. 2016 Sep 12. doi: 10.1038/nchembio.2179. PubMed 27618190.
Backbone
  Vector backbone: GeneArt CRISPR Nuclease vector with OFP reporter
  Backbone size w/o insert (bp): 5081
  Vector type: Mammalian Expression
  Selectable markers: OFP expression
Growth in bacteria
  Bacterial resistance: Ampicillin, 100 μg/mL
  Growth temperature: 37°C
  Growth strain: NEB Stable
  Copy number: High Copy
Gene/Insert
  Gene/Insert name: Cas9 (alt name: Inducible Cas9)
  Species: S. pyogenes
  Insert size (bp): 7969
  Promoter: CMV
  Tag / fusion protein: ERT2-ERT2 (N terminal on insert); ERT2-ERT2 (C terminal on insert); 2A-OFP co-expression (C terminal on backbone)
  Cloning method: Restriction Enzyme; 5′ cloning site AgeI/SfoI (unknown if destroyed); 3′ cloning site EcoRI/XbaI (unknown if destroyed)
  Sequencing primers: 5′ NA
Terms and licenses: Academic/Nonprofit Terms; Industry Terms: Not Available to Industry
Depositor comments: The four copies of ERT2 are identical in sequence and may recombine occasionally. Hence, it best to use competent cells like STBL3 or NEB Stable to propagate the plasmid and to also check the plasmid size on an agarose gel.
How to cite: iCas was a gift from Meng How Tan (Addgene plasmid # 84232 ; http://n2t.net/addgene:84232 ; RRID:Addgene_84232)
