[The description below was written by a language model from this plasmid's Addgene catalogue record and pLannotate feature annotations shown in this document.]
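Description:
iCas is a mammalian expression plasmid built on the GeneArt CRISPR Nuclease vector with OFP reporter, carrying a chemically switchable form of Streptococcus pyogenes Cas9 together with an empty guide RNA cassette. It is about 13 kb in total and is maintained in E. coli through a high-copy ColE1/pUC-type origin with ampicillin resistance (AmpR under its own bla promoter). An f1 origin and remnants of lac regulatory sequence and a pBR322 bom region are also present in the backbone.

The main transcription unit is driven by the CMV immediate early enhancer and promoter. It encodes Cas9 flanked by two tandem copies of ERT2 at the N terminus and two more at the C terminus. ERT2 is a mutated ligand-binding domain of the human estrogen receptor that responds to 4-hydroxytamoxifen, so nuclease activity can be turned on and off in human cells by adding or withdrawing the compound. Downstream, a 2A element links the fusion to orange fluorescent protein, allowing transfected cells to be identified or sorted by OFP fluorescence, which is the only mammalian marker listed. The unit ends at an HSV TK polyadenylation signal. A separate human U6 RNA polymerase III promoter sits upstream of the S. pyogenes gRNA scaffold, and a user-chosen spacer can be inserted between them to direct the nuclease to a target.

The construct is intended for rapid, temporally controlled genome editing. The depositor notes that the four ERT2 copies are identical in sequence and can occasionally recombine during propagation, so recombination-deficient host strains are advised, as is verification of the plasmid's size.
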