Features (pLannotate 1.2.2; 20 found; start..end, strand, type, name):
     50..429     +  enhancer       CMV enhancer: human cytomegalovirus immediate early enhancer
    430..633     +  promoter       CMV promoter: human cytomegalovirus (CMV) immediate early promoter
    842..1777    +  CDS            ERT2: mutated ligand-binding domain of the human estrogen receptor (Feil et al., 1997)
   1796..2731    +  CDS            ERT2: mutated ligand-binding domain of the human estrogen receptor (Feil et al., 1997)
   2753..6853    +  CDS            cas9: CAS9_STRP1 - Also known as csn1 From Streptococcus pyogenes serotype M1.
   6893..7828    +  CDS            ERT2: mutated ligand-binding domain of the human estrogen receptor (Feil et al., 1997)
   7850..8785    +  CDS            ERT2: mutated ligand-binding domain of the human estrogen receptor (Feil et al., 1997)
   8858..9524    +  CDS            OFP (fragment): orange fluorescent protein from Cerianthus (Ip et al., 2007)
   9607..9655    +  polyA_signal   HSV TK poly(A) signal: herpes simplex virus thymidine kinase polyadenylation signal (Cole and Stacy, 1985)
   9857..10285   +  rep_origin     f1 ori (sequence partly withheld): f1 bacteriophage origin of replication; arrow indicates direction of (+) strand synthesis
  10305..10545   +  promoter       U6 promoter: RNA polymerase III promoter for human U6 snRNA
  10581..10656   +  misc_RNA       gRNA scaffold: guide RNA scaffold for the Streptococcus pyogenes CRISPR/Cas9 system
  10728..10750   -  protein_bind   lac operator (fragment): The lac repressor binds to the lac operator to inhibit transcription in E. coli. This inhibition can be relieved by adding lactose or isopropyl-β-D-thiogalactopyranoside (IPTG). lac repressor encoded by lacI
  10754..10784   -  promoter       lac promoter: promoter for the E. coli lac operon
  10799..10820   -  protein_bind   CAP binding site: CAP binding activates transcription in the presence of cAMP. E. coli catabolite activator protein
  10833..10925   -  CDS            lacI (fragment): lac repressor; lacI; The lac repressor binds to the lac operator to inhibit transcription in E. coli. This inhibition can be relieved by adding lactose or isopropyl-β-D-thiogalactopyranoside (IPTG).
  11108..11696   -  rep_origin     ori: high-copy-number ColE1/pMB1/pBR322/pUC origin of replication
  11867..12727   -  CDS            AmpR: β-lactamase; bla; confers resistance to ampicillin, carbenicillin, and related antibiotics
  12728..12832   -  promoter       AmpR promoter: bla
  12891..12943   -  misc_feature   bom (fragment): basis of mobility region from pBR322
>Addgene plasmid #84232 | iCas | addgene full sequence | sequence record 323254 | Addgene NGS Result
GTTAGGCGTTTTGCGCTGCTTCGCGATGTACGGGCCAGATATACGCGTTGACATTGATTATTGACTAGTT
ATTAATAGTAATCAATTACGGGGTCATTAGTTCATAGCCCATATATGGAGTTCCGCGTTACATAACTTAC
GGTAAATGGCCCGCCTGGCTGACCGCCCAACGACCCCCGCCCATTGACGTCAATAATGACGTATGTTCCC
ATAGTAACGCCAATAGGGACTTTCCATTGACGTCAATGGGTGGAGTATTTACGGTAAACTGCCCACTTGG
CAGTACATCAAGTGTATCATATGCCAAGTACGCCCCCTATTGACGTCAATGACGGTAAATGGCCCGCCTG
GCATTATGCCCAGTACATGACCTTATGGGACTTTCCTACTTGGCAGTACATCTACGTATTAGTCATCGCT
ATTACCATGGTGATGCGGTTTTGGCAGTACATCAATGGGCGTGGATAGCGGTTTGACTCACGGGGATTTC
CAAGTCTCCACCCCATTGACGTCAATGGGAGTTTGTTTTGGCACCAAAATCAACGGGACTTTCCAAAATG
TCGTAACAACTCCGCCCCATTGACGCAAATGGGCGGTAGGCGTGTACGGTGGGAGGTCTATATAAGCAGA
GCTCGTTTAGTGAACCGTCAGATCGCCTGGAGACGCCATCCACGCTGTTTTGACCTCCATAGAAGACACC
GGGACCGATCCAGCCTCCGGAGCGGCCGCCACCATGGGCAAGCCCATCCCTAACCCCCTGTTGGGGCTGG
ACAGCACCGCTCCCAAAAAGAAAAGGAAGGTGGGCATTCACGGCGTGCCTGCGGCCACCGGTGGAGGCTC
TGCTGGAGACATGAGAGCTGCCAACCTTTGGCCAAGCCCGCTCATGATCAAACGCTCTAAGAAGAACAGC
CTGGCCTTGTCCCTGACGGCCGACCAGATGGTCAGTGCCTTGTTGGATGCTGAGCCCCCCATACTCTATT
CCGAGTATGATCCTACCAGACCCTTCAGTGAAGCTTCGATGATGGGCTTACTGACCAACCTGGCAGACAG
GGAGCTGGTTCACATGATCAACTGGGCGAAGAGGGTGCCAGGCTTTGTGGATTTGACCCTCCATGATCAG
GTCCACCTTCTTGAATGTGCCTGGCTAGAGATCCTGATGATTGGTCTCGTCTGGCGCTCCATGGAGCACC
CAGTGAAGCTACTGTTTGCTCCTAACTTGCTCTTGGACAGGAACCAGGGAAAATGTGTAGAGGGCATGGT
GGAGATCTTCGACATGCTGCTGGCTACATCATCTCGGTTCCGCATGATGAATCTGCAGGGAGAGGAGTTT
GTGTGCCTCAAATCTATTATTTTGCTTAATTCTGGAGTGTACACATTTCTGTCCAGCACCCTGAAGTCTC
TGGAAGAGAAGGACCATATCCACCGAGTCCTGGACAAGATCACAGACACTTTGATCCACCTGATGGCCAA
GGCAGGCCTGACCCTGCAGCAGCAGCACCAGCGGCTGGCCCAGCTCCTCCTCATCCTCTCCCACATCAGG
CACATGAGTAACAAAGGCATGGAGCATCTGTACAGCATGAAGTGCAAGAACGTGGTGCCCCTCTATGACC
TGCTGCTGGAGGCGGCGGACGCCCACCGCCTACATGCGCCCACTAGCCGTGGAGGGGCATCCGTGGAGGA
GACGGACCAAAGCCACTTGGCCACTGCGGGCTCTACTTCATCGCATTCCTTGCAAAAGTATTACATCACG
GGGGAGGCAGAGGGTTTCCCTGCCACAGCTCCTAGGGGAGGCTCTGCTGGAGACATGAGAGCTGCCAACC
TTTGGCCAAGCCCGCTCATGATCAAACGCTCTAAGAAGAACAGCCTGGCCTTGTCCCTGACGGCCGACCA
GATGGTCAGTGCCTTGTTGGATGCTGAGCCCCCCATACTCTATTCCGAGTATGATCCTACCAGACCCTTC
AGTGAAGCTTCGATGATGGGCTTACTGACCAACCTGGCAGACAGGGAGCTGGTTCACATGATCAACTGGG
CGAAGAGGGTGCCAGGCTTTGTGGATTTGACCCTCCATGATCAGGTCCACCTTCTTGAATGTGCCTGGCT
AGAGATCCTGATGATTGGTCTCGTCTGGCGCTCCATGGAGCACCCAGTGAAGCTACTGTTTGCTCCTAAC
TTGCTCTTGGACAGGAACCAGGGAAAATGTGTAGAGGGCATGGTGGAGATCTTCGACATGCTGCTGGCTA
CATCATCTCGGTTCCGCATGATGAATCTGCAGGGAGAGGAGTTTGTGTGCCTCAAATCTATTATTTTGCT
TAATTCTGGAGTGTACACATTTCTGTCCAGCACCCTGAAGTCTCTGGAAGAGAAGGACCATATCCACCGA
GTCCTGGACAAGATCACAGACACTTTGATCCACCTGATGGCCAAGGCAGGCCTGACCCTGCAGCAGCAGC
ACCAGCGGCTGGCCCAGCTCCTCCTCATCCTCTCCCACATCAGGCACATGAGTAACAAAGGCATGGAGCA
TCTGTACAGCATGAAGTGCAAGAACGTGGTGCCCCTCTATGACCTGCTGCTGGAGGCGGCGGACGCCCAC
CGCCTACATGCGCCCACTAGCCGTGGAGGGGCATCCGTGGAGGAGACGGACCAAAGCCACTTGGCCACTG
CGGGCTCTACTTCATCGCATTCCTTGCAAAAGTATTACATCACGGGGGAGGCAGAGGGTTTCCCTGCCAC
AGCTACACCAGAATCGGGCGCCGACAAAAAGTACAGCATCGGCCTTGATATCGGCACCAATAGCGTGGGC
TGGGCCGTTATCACAGACGAATACAAGGTACCCAGCAAGAAGTTCAAGGTGCTGGGGAATACAGACAGGC
ACTCTATCAAGAAAAACCTTATCGGGGCTCTGCTGTTTGACTCAGGCGAGACCGCCGAGGCCACCAGGTT
GAAGAGGACCGCAAGGCGAAGGTACACCCGGAGGAAGAACAGGATCTGCTATCTGCAGGAGATCTTCAGC
AACGAGATGGCCAAGGTGGACGACAGCTTCTTCCACAGGCTGGAGGAGAGCTTCCTTGTCGAGGAGGATA
AGAAGCACGAACGACACCCCATCTTCGGCAACATAGTCGACGAGGTCGCTTATCACGAGAAGTACCCCAC
CATCTACCACCTGCGAAAGAAATTGGTGGATAGCACCGATAAAGCCGACTTGCGACTTATCTACTTGGCT
CTGGCGCACATGATTAAGTTCAGGGGCCACTTCCTGATCGAGGGCGACCTTAACCCCGACAACAGTGACG
TAGACAAATTGTTCATCCAGCTTGTACAGACCTATAACCAGCTGTTCGAGGAAAACCCTATTAACGCCAG
CGGGGTGGATGCGAAGGCCATACTTAGCGCCAGGCTGAGCAAAAGCAGGCGCTTGGAGAACCTGATAGCC
CAGCTGCCCGGTGAAAAGAAGAACGGCCTCTTCGGTAATCTGATTGCCCTGAGCCTGGGCCTGACCCCCA
ACTTCAAGAGCAACTTCGACCTGGCAGAAGATGCCAAGCTGCAGTTGAGTAAGGACACCTATGACGACGA
CTTGGACAATCTGCTCGCCCAAATCGGCGACCAGTACGCTGACCTGTTCCTCGCCGCCAAGAACCTTTCT
GACGCAATCCTGCTTAGCGATATCCTTAGGGTGAACACAGAGATCACCAAGGCCCCCCTGAGCGCCAGCA
TGATCAAGAGGTACGACGAGCACCATCAGGACCTGACCCTTCTGAAGGCCCTGGTGAGGCAGCAACTGCC
CGAGAAGTACAAGGAGATCTTTTTCGACCAGAGCAAGAACGGCTACGCCGGCTACATCGACGGCGGAGCC
AGCCAAGAGGAGTTCTACAAGTTCATCAAGCCCATCCTGGAGAAGATGGATGGCACCGAGGAGCTGCTGG
TGAAGCTGAACAGGGAAGATTTGCTCCGGAAGCAGAGGACCTTTGACAACGGTAGCATCCCCCACCAGAT
CCACCTGGGCGAGCTGCACGCAATACTGAGGCGACAGGAGGATTTCTACCCCTTCCTCAAGGACAATAGG
GAGAAAATCGAAAAGATTCTGACCTTCAGGATCCCCTACTACGTGGGCCCTCTTGCCAGGGGCAACAGCC
GATTCGCTTGGATGACAAGAAAGAGCGAGGAGACCATCACCCCCTGGAACTTCGAGGAAGTGGTGGACAA
AGGAGCAAGCGCGCAGTCTTTCATCGAACGGATGACCAATTTCGACAAAAACCTGCCTAACGAGAAGGTG
CTGCCCAAGCACAGCCTGCTTTACGAGTACTTCACCGTGTACAACGAGCTCACCAAGGTGAAATATGTGA
CCGAGGGCATGCGAAAACCCGCTTTCCTGAGCGGCGAGCAGAAGAAGGCCATCGTGGACCTGCTGTTCAA
GACCAACAGGAAGGTGACCGTGAAGCAGCTGAAGGAGGACTACTTCAAGAAGATCGAGTGCTTTGATAGC
GTGGAAATAAGCGGCGTGGAGGACAGGTTCAACGCCAGCCTGGGCACCTACCACGACTTGTTGAAGATAA
TCAAAGACAAGGATTTCCTGGATAATGAGGAGAACGAGGATATACTCGAGGACATCGTGCTGACTTTGAC
CCTGTTTGAGGACCGAGAGATGATTGAAGAAAGGCTCAAAACCTACGCCCACCTGTTCGACGACAAAGTG
ATGAAACAACTGAAGAGACGAAGATACACCGGCTGGGGCAGACTGTCCAGGAAGCTCATCAACGGCATTA
GGGACAAGCAGAGCGGCAAGACCATCCTGGATTTCCTGAAGTCCGACGGCTTCGCCAACCGAAACTTCAT
GCAGCTGATTCACGATGACAGCTTGACCTTCAAGGAGGACATCCAGAAGGCCCAGGTTAGCGGCCAGGGC
GACTCCCTGCACGAACATATTGCAAACCTGGCAGGCTCCCCTGCGATCAAGAAGGGCATACTGCAGACCG
TTAAGGTTGTGGACGAATTGGTCAAGGTCATGGGCAGGCACAAGCCCGAAAACATAGTTATAGAGATGGC
CAGAGAGAACCAGACCACCCAAAAGGGCCAGAAGAACAGCCGGGAGCGCATGAAAAGGATCGAGGAGGGT
ATCAAGGAACTCGGAAGCCAGATCCTCAAAGAGCACCCCGTGGAGAATACCCAGCTCCAGAACGAGAAGC
TGTACCTGTACTACCTGCAGAACGGTAGGGACATGTACGTTGACCAGGAGTTGGACATCAACAGGCTTTC
AGACTATGACGTGGATCACATAGTGCCCCAGAGCTTTCTTAAAGACGATAGCATCGACAACAAGGTCCTG
ACCCGCTCCGACAAAAACAGGGGCAAAAGCGACAACGTGCCAAGCGAAGAGGTGGTTAAAAAGATGAAGA
ACTACTGGAGGCAACTGCTCAACGCGAAATTGATCACCCAGAGAAAGTTCGATAACCTGACCAAGGCCGA
GAGGGGCGGACTCTCCGAACTTGACAAAGCGGGCTTCATAAAGAGGCAGCTGGTCGAGACCCGACAGATC
ACGAAGCACGTGGCCCAAATCCTCGACAGCAGAATGAATACCAAGTACGATGAGAATGACAAACTCATCA
GGGAAGTGAAAGTGATTACCCTGAAGAGCAAGTTGGTGTCCGACTTTCGCAAAGATTTCCAGTTCTACAA
GGTGAGGGAGATCAACAACTACCACCATGCCCACGACGCATACCTGAACGCCGTGGTCGGCACCGCCCTG
ATTAAGAAGTATCCAAAGCTGGAGTCCGAATTTGTCTACGGCGACTACAAAGTTTACGATGTGAGGAAGA
TGATCGCTAAGAGCGAACAGGAGATCGGCAAGGCCACCGCTAAGTATTTCTTCTACAGCAACATCATGAA
CTTTTTCAAGACCGAGATCACACTTGCCAACGGCGAAATCAGGAAGAGGCCGCTTATCGAGACCAACGGT
GAGACCGGCGAGATCGTGTGGGACAAGGGCAGGGACTTCGCCACCGTGAGGAAAGTCCTGAGCATGCCCC
AGGTGAATATTGTGAAAAAAACTGAGGTGCAGACAGGCGGCTTTAGCAAGGAATCCATCCTGCCCAAGAG
GAACAGCGACAAGCTGATCGCCCGGAAGAAGGACTGGGACCCTAAGAAGTATGGAGGCTTCGACAGCCCC
ACCGTAGCCTACAGCGTGCTGGTGGTCGCGAAGGTAGAGAAGGGGAAGAGCAAGAAACTGAAGAGCGTGA
AGGAGCTGCTCGGCATAACCATCATGGAGAGGTCCAGCTTTGAGAAGAACCCCATTGACTTTTTGGAAGC
CAAGGGCTACAAAGAGGTCAAAAAGGACCTGATCATCAAACTCCCCAAGTACTCCCTGTTTGAATTGGAG
AACGGCAGAAAGAGGATGCTGGCGAGCGCTGGGGAACTGCAAAAGGGCAACGAACTGGCGCTGCCCAGCA
AGTACGTGAATTTTCTGTACCTGGCGTCCCACTACGAAAAGCTGAAAGGCAGCCCCGAGGACAACGAGCA
GAAGCAGCTGTTCGTGGAGCAGCACAAGCATTACCTGGACGAGATAATCGAGCAAATCAGCGAGTTCAGC
AAGAGGGTGATTCTGGCCGACGCGAACCTGGATAAGGTCCTCAGCGCCTACAACAAGCACCGAGACAAAC
CCATCAGGGAGCAGGCCGAGAATATCATACACCTGTTCACCCTGACAAATCTGGGCGCACCTGCGGCATT
CAAATACTTCGATACCACCATCGACAGGAAAAGGTACACTAGCACTAAGGAGGTGCTGGATGCCACCTTG
ATCCACCAGTCCATTACCGGCCTGTATGAGACCAGGATCGACCTGAGCCAGCTTGGAGGCGACTCTAGGG
CGGACCCAAAAAAGAAAAGGAAGGTGGAATTCGCTGGAGACATGAGAGCTGCCAACCTTTGGCCAAGCCC
GCTCATGATCAAACGCTCTAAGAAGAACAGCCTGGCCTTGTCCCTGACGGCCGACCAGATGGTCAGTGCC
TTGTTGGATGCTGAGCCCCCCATACTCTATTCCGAGTATGATCCTACCAGACCCTTCAGTGAAGCTTCGA
TGATGGGCTTACTGACCAACCTGGCAGACAGGGAGCTGGTTCACATGATCAACTGGGCGAAGAGGGTGCC
AGGCTTTGTGGATTTGACCCTCCATGATCAGGTCCACCTTCTTGAATGTGCCTGGCTAGAGATCCTGATG
ATTGGTCTCGTCTGGCGCTCCATGGAGCACCCAGTGAAGCTACTGTTTGCTCCTAACTTGCTCTTGGACA
GGAACCAGGGAAAATGTGTAGAGGGCATGGTGGAGATCTTCGACATGCTGCTGGCTACATCATCTCGGTT
CCGCATGATGAATCTGCAGGGAGAGGAGTTTGTGTGCCTCAAATCTATTATTTTGCTTAATTCTGGAGTG
TACACATTTCTGTCCAGCACCCTGAAGTCTCTGGAAGAGAAGGACCATATCCACCGAGTCCTGGACAAGA
TCACAGACACTTTGATCCACCTGATGGCCAAGGCAGGCCTGACCCTGCAGCAGCAGCACCAGCGGCTGGC
CCAGCTCCTCCTCATCCTCTCCCACATCAGGCACATGAGTAACAAAGGCATGGAGCATCTGTACAGCATG
AAGTGCAAGAACGTGGTGCCCCTCTATGACCTGCTGCTGGAGGCGGCGGACGCCCACCGCCTACATGCGC
CCACTAGCCGTGGAGGGGCATCCGTGGAGGAGACGGACCAAAGCCACTTGGCCACTGCGGGCTCTACTTC
ATCGCATTCCTTGCAAAAGTATTACATCACGGGGGAGGCAGAGGGTTTCCCTGCCACAGCTCCTGCAGGT
GGAGGCTCTGCTGGAGACATGAGAGCTGCCAACCTTTGGCCAAGCCCGCTCATGATCAAACGCTCTAAGA
AGAACAGCCTGGCCTTGTCCCTGACGGCCGACCAGATGGTCAGTGCCTTGTTGGATGCTGAGCCCCCCAT
ACTCTATTCCGAGTATGATCCTACCAGACCCTTCAGTGAAGCTTCGATGATGGGCTTACTGACCAACCTG
GCAGACAGGGAGCTGGTTCACATGATCAACTGGGCGAAGAGGGTGCCAGGCTTTGTGGATTTGACCCTCC
ATGATCAGGTCCACCTTCTTGAATGTGCCTGGCTAGAGATCCTGATGATTGGTCTCGTCTGGCGCTCCAT
GGAGCACCCAGTGAAGCTACTGTTTGCTCCTAACTTGCTCTTGGACAGGAACCAGGGAAAATGTGTAGAG
GGCATGGTGGAGATCTTCGACATGCTGCTGGCTACATCATCTCGGTTCCGCATGATGAATCTGCAGGGAG
AGGAGTTTGTGTGCCTCAAATCTATTATTTTGCTTAATTCTGGAGTGTACACATTTCTGTCCAGCACCCT
GAAGTCTCTGGAAGAGAAGGACCATATCCACCGAGTCCTGGACAAGATCACAGACACTTTGATCCACCTG
ATGGCCAAGGCAGGCCTGACCCTGCAGCAGCAGCACCAGCGGCTGGCCCAGCTCCTCCTCATCCTCTCCC
ACATCAGGCACATGAGTAACAAAGGCATGGAGCATCTGTACAGCATGAAGTGCAAGAACGTGGTGCCCCT
CTATGACCTGCTGCTGGAGGCGGCGGACGCCCACCGCCTACATGCGCCCACTAGCCGTGGAGGGGCATCC
GTGGAGGAGACGGACCAAAGCCACTTGGCCACTGCGGGCTCTACTTCATCGCATTCCTTGCAAAAGTATT
ACATCACGGGGGAGGCAGAGGGTTTCCCTGCCACAGCTTCTAGAGGCAGTGGAGAGGGCAGAGGAAGTCT
GCTAACATGCGGTGACGTCGAGGAGAATCCTGGCCCAATGAACCTGAGCAAAAACGTGAGCGTGAGCGTG
TATATGAAGGGGAACGTCAACAATCATGAGTTTGAGTACGACGGGGAAGGTGGTGGTGATCCTTATACAG
GTAAATATTCCATGAAGATGACGCTACGTGGTCAAAATTCCCTACCCTTTTCCTATGATATCATTACCAC
GGCATTTCAGTATGGTTTCCGCGTATTTACAAAATACCCTGAGGGAATTGTTGACTATTTTAAGGACTCG
CTTCCCGACGCATTCCAGTGGAACAGACGAATTGTGTTTGAAGATGGTGGAGTACTAAACATGAGCAGTG
ATATCACATATAAAGATAATGTTCTGCATGGTGACGTCAAGGCTGAGGGAGTGAACTTCCCGCCGAATGG
GCCAGTGATGAAGAATGAAATTGTGATGGAGGAACCGACTGAAGAAACATTTACTCCAAAAAACGGGGTT
CTTGTTGGCTTTTGTCCCAAAGCGTACTTACTTAAAGACGGTTCCTATTACTATGGAAATATGACAACAT
TTTACAGATCCAAGAAATCTGGCCAGGCACCTCCTGGGTATCACTTTGTTAAGCATCGTCTCGTCAAGAC
CAATGTGGGACATGGATTTAAGACGGTTGAGCAGACTGAATATGCCACTGCTCATGTCAGTGATCTTCCC
AAGTTCGAAGCTTGATAATGAGTTTAAACGGGGGAGGCTAACTGAAACACGGAAGGAGACAATACCGGAA
GGAACCCGCGCTATGACGGCAATAAAAAGACAGAATAAAACGCACGGGTGTTGGGTCGTTTGTTCATAAA
CGCGGGGTTCGGTCCCAGGGCTGGCACTCTGTCGATACCCCACCGAGACCCCATTGGGGCCAATACGCCC
GCGTTTCTTCCTTTTCCCCACCCCACCCCCCAAGTTCGGGTGAAGGCCCAGGGCTCGCAGCCAACGTCGG
GGCGGCAGGCCCTGCCATAGCAGATCTGCGCAGCTGGGGCTCTAGGGGGTATCCCC
[124 nt withheld, positions 9857-9980]
C
[91 nt withheld, positions 9982-10072]
A
[49 nt withheld, positions 10074-10122]
CCTTTGACGTTGGAGTCCACGTTCTTT
[37 nt withheld, positions 10150-10186]
ACCCTATCTCGGTCTATTCTTTTGATTTATAAGGGATTTTGCCGATTTCGGCCTATTGGTTAAAAAATGA
GCTGATTTAACAAAAATTTAACGCGAATTAATTAAGGTCGGGCAGGAAGAGGGCCTATTTCCCATGATTC
CTTCATATTTGCATATACGATACAAGGCTGTTAGAGAGATAATTAGAATTAATTTGACTGTAAACACAAA
GATATTAGTACAAAATACGTGACGTAGAAAGTAATAATTTCTTGGGTAGTTTGCAGTTTTAAAATTATGT
TTTAAAATGGACTATCATATGCTTACCGTAACTTGAAAGTATTTCGATTTCTTGGCTTTATATATCTTGT
GGAAAGGACGAAACACCGGGTCTTCGAGCTAGCCTCGAAGACCTGTTTTAGAGCTAGAAATAGCAAGTTA
AAATAAGGCTAGTCCGTTATCAACTTGAAAAAGTGGCACCGAGTCGGTGCTTTTTTCTAGTATACCGTCG
ACCTCTAGCTAGAGCTTGGCGTAATCATGGTCATAGCTGTTTCCTGTGTGAAATTGTTATCCGCTCACAA
TTCCACACAACATACGAGCCGGAAGCATAAAGTGTAAAGCCTGGGGTGCCTAATGAGTGAGCTAACTCAC
ATTAATTGCGTTGCGCTCACTGCCCGCTTTCCAGTCGGGAAACCTGTCGTGCCAGCTGCATTAATGAATC
GGCCAACGCGCGGGGAGAGGCGGTTTGCGTATTGGGCGCTCTTCCGCTTCCTCGCTCACTGACTCGCTGC
GCTCGGTCGTTCGGCTGCGGCGAGCGGTATCAGCTCACTCAAAGGCGGTAATACGGTTATCCACAGAATC
AGGGGATAACGCAGGAAAGAACATGTGAGCAAAAGGCCAGCAAAAGGCCAGGAACCGTAAAAAGGCCGCG
TTGCTGGCGTTTTTCCATAGGCTCCGCCCCCCTGACGAGCATCACAAAAATCGACGCTCAAGTCAGAGGT
GGCGAAACCCGACAGGACTATAAAGATACCAGGCGTTTCCCCCTGGAAGCTCCCTCGTGCGCTCTCCTGT
TCCGACCCTGCCGCTTACCGGATACCTGTCCGCCTTTCTCCCTTCGGGAAGCGTGGCGCTTTCTCATAGC
TCACGCTGTAGGTATCTCAGTTCGGTGTAGGTCGTTCGCTCCAAGCTGGGCTGTGTGCACGAACCCCCCG
TTCAGCCCGACCGCTGCGCCTTATCCGGTAACTATCGTCTTGAGTCCAACCCGGTAAGACACGACTTATC
GCCACTGGCAGCAGCCACTGGTAACAGGATTAGCAGAGCGAGGTATGTAGGCGGTGCTACAGAGTTCTTG
AAGTGGTGGCCTAACTACGGCTACACTAGAAGAACAGTATTTGGTATCTGCGCTCTGCTGAAGCCAGTTA
CCTTCGGAAAAAGAGTTGGTAGCTCTTGATCCGGCAAACAAACCACCGCTGGTAGCGGTGGTTTTTTTGT
TTGCAAGCAGCAGATTACGCGCAGAAAAAAAGGATCTCAAGAAGATCCTTTGATCTTTTCTACGGGGTCT
GACGCTCAGTGGAACGAAAACTCACGTTAAGGGATTTTGGTCATGAGATTATCAAAAAGGATCTTCACCT
AGATCCTTTTAAATTAAAAATGAAGTTTTAAATCAATCTAAAGTATATATGAGTAAACTTGGTCTGACAG
TTACCAATGCTTAATCAGTGAGGCACCTATCTCAGCGATCTGTCTATTTCGTTCATCCATAGTTGCCTGA
CTCCCCGTCGTGTAGATAACTACGATACGGGAGGGCTTACCATCTGGCCCCAGTGCTGCAATGATACCGC
GAGACCCACGCTCACCGGCTCCAGATTTATCAGCAATAAACCAGCCAGCCGGAAGGGCCGAGCGCAGAAG
TGGTCCTGCAACTTTATCCGCCTCCATCCAGTCTATTAATTGTTGCCGGGAAGCTAGAGTAAGTAGTTCG
CCAGTTAATAGTTTGCGCAACGTTGTTGCCATTGCTACAGGCATCGTGGTGTCACGCTCGTCGTTTGGTA
TGGCTTCATTCAGCTCCGGTTCCCAACGATCAAGGCGAGTTACATGATCCCCCATGTTGTGCAAAAAAGC
GGTTAGCTCCTTCGGTCCTCCGATCGTTGTCAGAAGTAAGTTGGCCGCAGTGTTATCACTCATGGTTATG
GCAGCACTGCATAATTCTCTTACTGTCATGCCATCCGTAAGATGCTTTTCTGTGACTGGTGAGTACTCAA
CCAAGTCATTCTGAGAATAGTGTATGCGGCGACCGAGTTGCTCTTGCCCGGCGTCAATACGGGATAATAC
CGCGCCACATAGCAGAACTTTAAAAGTGCTCATCATTGGAAAACGTTCTTCGGGGCGAAAACTCTCAAGG
ATCTTACCGCTGTTGAGATCCAGTTCGATGTAACCCACTCGTGCACCCAACTGATCTTCAGCATCTTTTA
CTTTCACCAGCGTTTCTGGGTGAGCAAAAACAGGAAGGCAAAATGCCGCAAAAAAGGGAATAAGGGCGAC
ACGGAAATGTTGAATACTCATACTCTTCCTTTTTCAATATTATTGAAGCATTTATCAGGGTTATTGTCTC
ATGAGCGGATACATATTTGAATGTATTTAGAAAAATAAACAAATAGGGGTTCCGCGCACATTTCCCCGAA
AAGTGCCACCTGACGTCGACGGATCGGGAGATCTCCCGATCCCCTATGGTGCACTCTCAGTACAATCTGC
TCTGATGCCGCATAGTTAAGCCAGTATCTGCTCCCTGCTTGTGTGTTGGAGGTCGCTGAGTAGTGCGCGA
GCAAAATTTAAGCTACAACAAGGCAAGGCTTGACCGACAATTGCATGAAGAATCTGCTTAGG
