>Addgene plasmid #84232 | iCas | addgene partial sequence | sequence record 162780 | hU6-F 5'-GAGGGCCTATTTCCCATGATT-3'
TACGATACAAGGCTGTTAGAGAGATAATTAGAATTAATTTGACTGTAAACACAAAGATATTAGTACAAAA
TACGTGACGTAGAAAGTAATAATTTCTTGGGTAGTTTGCAGTTTTAAAATTATGTTTTAAAATGGACTAT
CATATGCTTACCGTAACTTGAAAGTATTTCGATTTCTTGGCTTTATATATCTTGTGGAAAGGACGAAACA
CCGGGTCTTCGAGCTAGCCTCGAAGACCTGTTTTAGAGCTAGAAATAGCAAGTTAAAATAAGGCTAGTCC
GTTATCAACTTGAAAAAGTGGCACCGAGTCGGTGCTTTTTTCTAGTATACCGTCGACCTCTAGCTAGAGC
TTGGCGTAATCATGGTCATAGCTGTTTCCTGTGTGAAATTGTTATCCGCTCACAATTCCACACAACATAC
GAGCCGGAAGCATAAAGTGTAAAGCCTGGGGTGCCTAATGAGTGAGCTAACTCACATTAATTGCGTTGCG
CTCACTGCCCGCTTTCCAGTCGGGAAACCTGTCGTGCCAGCTGCATTAATGAATCGGCCAACGCGCGGGG
AGAGGCGGTTTGCGTATTGGGCGCTCTTCCGCTTCCTCGCTCACTGACTCGCTGCGCTCGGTCGTTCGGC
TGCGGCGAGCGGTATCAGCTCACTCAAAGGCGGTAATACGGTTATCCACAGAATCAGGGGATAACGCAGG
AAAGAACATGTGAGCAAAAGGCCAGCAAAAGGCCAGGAACCGTAAAAAGGCCGCGTTGCTGGCGTTTTTC
CATAGGCTCCGCCCCCCTGACGAGCATCACAAAAATCGACGCTCAAGTCAGAGGTGGCGAAACCCGACAG
GACTATAAAGATACCAGGCGTTTCCCCCTGGAAGCTCCCTCGTGCGCTCTCCTGTTCCGACCCTGCCGCT
TACCGGATACCTGTCCGCCTTTCTCCCTTCGGGAAGCGTGGCGCTTTCTCATAGCTCACGCTGTAGGTAT
CTCAGTTCGGTGTAGGTCGTTCGCTCCA
