>Addgene plasmid #84232 | iCas | addgene partial sequence | sequence record 162794 | SpCas9-F1 5'-cagcacaagcactacctgga-3'
GCAAATCAGCGAGTTCAGCAAGAGGGTGATTCTGGCCGACGCGAACCTGGATAAGGTCCTCAGCGCCTAC
AACAAGCACCGAGACAAACCCATCAGGGAGCAGGCCGAGAATATCATACACCTGTTCACCCTGACAAATC
TGGGCGCACCTGCGGCATTCAAATACTTCGATACCACCATCGACAGGAAAAGGTACACTAGCACTAAGGA
GGTGCTGGATGCCACCTTGATCCACCAGTCCATTACCGGCCTGTATGAGACCAGGATCGACCTGAGCCAG
CTTGGAGGCGACTCTAGGGCGGACCCAAAAAAGAAAAGGAAGGTGGAATTCGCTGGAGACATGAGAGCTG
CCAACCTTTGGCCAAGCCCGCTCATGATCAAACGCTCTAAGAAGAACAGCCTGGCCTTGTCCCTGACGGC
CGACCAGATGGTCAGTGCCTTGTTGGATGCTGAGCCCCCCATACTCTATTCCGAGTATGATCCTACCAGA
CCCTTCAGTGAAGCTTCGATGATGGGCTTACTGACCAACCTGGCAGACAGGGAGCTGGTTCACATGATCA
ACTGGGCGAAGAGGGTGCCAGGCTTTGTGGATTTGACCCTCCATGATCAGGTCCACCTTCTTGAATGTGC
CTGGCTAGAGATCCTGATGATTGGTCTCGTCTGGCGCTCCATGGAGCACCCAGTGAAGCTACTGTTTGCT
CCTAACTTGCTCTTGGACAGGAACCAGGGAAAATGTGTAGAGGGCATGGTGGAGATCTTCGACATGCTGC
TGGCTACATCATCTCGGTTCCGCATGATGAATCTGCAGGGAGAGGAGTTTGTGTGCCTCAAATCTATTAT
TTTGCTTAATTCTGGAGTGTACACATTTCTGTCCAGCACCCTGAAGTCTCTGGAAGAGAAGGACCATATC
CACCGAGTCCTGGACAAGATCACAGACACTTTGATCCACCTGATGGCCAAGGCAGGCCTGACCCTGCAGC
AGCAGCACCAGCGGCTGG
